>Addgene plasmid #42445 | SNX7BA | depositor partial sequence | sequence record 57277 | SNX7BA sequence 432 bps
AAGAGGAGATAATTAATGGATGAACCAGATTTAAAGGATCTCTTCATCACAGTTGATGAACCTGAAAGTC
ATGTTACTACAATAGAAACTTTCATTACGTATAGGATTATTACTAAGACATCTCGTGGGGAATTTGACTC
CAGTGAATTTGAAGTTAGGAGACGATATCAAGATTTCCTTTGGTTGAAGGGAAAACTGGAAGAAGCACAC
CCCACTCTGATTATTCCACCATTGCCAGAAAAGTTTATAGTAAAAGGAATGGTGGAACGCTTTAACGATG
ACTTCATTGAGACACGCAGGAAGGCTTTACATAAATTTTTGAACCGAATTGCTGATCATCCAACTTTAAC
ATTTAATGAAGACTTCAAAATTTTTCTCACTGCACAAGCTTGGGAACTCTCTTCTCACGCGCACCATCAT
CACCACCATTGA
