>Addgene plasmid #42445 | SNX7BA | addgene partial sequence | sequence record 60171 | T7_term
TCAGCTTCCTTTCGGGCTTTGTTAGCAGCCGGATCTCAGTGGTGGTGGTGGTGGTGCTCGAGTGCGGCCG
CAAGCTTGTCGACGGAGCTCGAATTCGGATCCTCAATGGTGGTGATGATGGTGCGCGTGAGAAGAGAGTT
CCCAAGCTTGTGCAGTGAGAAAAATTTTGAAGTCTTCATTAAATGTTAAAGTTGGATGATCAGCAATTCG
GTTCAAAAATTTATGTAAAGCCTTCCTGCGTGTCTCAATGAAGTCATCGTTAAAGCGTTCCACCATTCCT
TTTACTATAAACTTTTCTGGCAATGGTGGAATAATCAGAGTGGGGTGTGCTTCTTCCAGTTTTCCCTTCA
ACCAAAGGAAATCTTGATATCGTCTCCTAACTTCAAATTCACTGGAGTCAAATTCCCCACGAGATGTCTT
AGTAATAATCCTATACGTAATGAAAGTTTCTATTGTAGTAACATGACTTTCAGGTTCATCAACTGTGATG
AAGAGATCCTTTAAATCTGGTTCATCCATTAATTATCTCCTCTTTGTGATTCATGATTCATATGTATATC
TCCTTCTTAAAGTTAAACAAAATTATTTCTAGAGGGGAATTGTTATCCGCTCACAATTCCCCTATAGTGA
GTCGTATTAATTTCGCGGGATCGAGATCTCGATCCTCTACGCCGGACGCATCGTGGCCGGCATCACCGGC
GCCACAGGTGCGGTTGCTGGCGCCTATATCGCCGACATCACCGATGGGGAAGATCGGGCTCGCCACTTCG
GGCTCATGAGCGCTTGTTTCGGCGTGGGTATGGTGGCAGGCCCCGTGGCCGGGGGACTGTTGGGCGCCAT
CTCCTTGCATGCACCATTCCTTGCGGCGGCGGTGCTCAACGGCCTCAACCTACTACTGGGCTGCTTCCTA
ATGCAGGAGTCGCATAAGGGAGAGCGTCGAGATCCCGGACACCATCGAATGGCGCAAAACCTTTCGCGG
