[The description below was written by a language model from this plasmid's Addgene catalogue record.]
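Description:
SNX7BA is a bacterial expression plasmid built on the pNIC-CH backbone from the Structural Genomics Consortium, made to produce a fragment of human sorting nexin 7 (SNX7) in E. coli for structure determination. It is a high-copy plasmid selected with kanamycin. The record gives no feature table, so the origin of replication and other backbone elements are not explicitly listed. The sequencing primers are T7 and T7-terminator, which indicates that the insert lies between a T7 promoter and a T7 terminator. The depositor's recommendation of a DE3-lysogen expression strain that supplies T7 RNA polymerase, along with a rare-codon tRNA helper plasmid, fits this arrangement.

The insert is 432 bp and was introduced by ligation-independent cloning. It carries a hexahistidine tag at the C terminus of the encoded protein, which allows purification by immobilised metal affinity chromatography. The stated purpose warns that the insert may not be the full open reading frame, and its short length suggests a domain-sized truncation chosen for crystallography rather than the complete SNX7 coding sequence. The record does not give the exact residue boundaries. The mutation field only points to the depositor comments, which describe no specific sequence changes, so any differences from the reference sequence are not documented here. The alternative names link the construct to a deposited Protein Data Bank structure. Its typical use is therefore recombinant production of this SNX7 fragment for crystallisation, other structural work, or biochemical and biophysical assays that need purified protein.
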