Addgene plasmid #42445: SNX7BA
Purpose: Bacterial expression for structure determination; may not be full ORF
Depositing lab: Nicola Burgess-Brown. Depositing organization: University of Oxford.
Backbone
  Vector backbone: pNIC-CH
  Backbone manufacturer: SGC
  Vector type: Bacterial Expression
Growth in bacteria
  Bacterial resistance: Kanamycin, 50 μg/mL
  Growth temperature: 37°C
  Growth strain: Mach1 ;
  Copy number: High Copy
Gene/Insert
  Gene/Insert name: SNX7BA (alt names: SNX7; gi|17390231; PDB:3IQ2)
  Species: H. sapiens (human)
  Insert size (bp): 432
  Mutation: See Comments
  Entrez Gene: SNX7
  Tag / fusion protein: His6 (C terminal on insert)
  Cloning method: Ligation Independent Cloning
  Sequencing primers: 5′ T7; 3′ T7-term
Terms and licenses: Academic/Nonprofit Terms; Industry Terms: Not Available to Industry
Depositor comments: http://www.thesgc.org/structures/3IQ2/ Use BL21(DE3)-R3-pRARE2 strain for expression.
How to cite: SNX7BA was a gift from Nicola Burgess-Brown (Addgene plasmid # 42445 ; http://n2t.net/addgene:42445 ; RRID:Addgene_42445)
